Addgene plasmid #195278: pCMV-T7-ABEmax-SpG
Purpose: Allows for in vitro transcription of original pCMV-T7-ABEmax(7.10)-SpG-P2A-EGFP (RTW4562) without EGFP
Depositing lab: Carsten Lederer & Petros Patsali. Depositing organization: Cyprus Institute of Neurology and Genetics (CING).
Backbone
  Vector backbone: pCMV
  Backbone manufacturer: David Liu (Addgene plasmid # 112093)
  Backbone size w/o insert (bp): 3393
  Total vector size (bp): 8811
  Vector type: Mammalian Expression
Growth in bacteria
  Bacterial resistance: Ampicillin, 100 μg/mL
  Growth temperature: 37°C
  Growth strain: DH5alpha
  Copy number: High Copy
Gene/Insert
  Gene/Insert name: human codon optimized ABEmax(7.10) SpCas9 variant named SpG without EGFP
  Species: Synthetic
  Insert size (bp): 5418
  Promoter: CMV
  Cloning method: Restriction Enzyme; 5′ cloning site NotI (unknown if destroyed); 3′ cloning site EcoRI (not destroyed)
  Sequencing primers: 5′ T7 Forward; 3′ M13 Rev
Resource information
  A portion of this plasmid was derived from a plasmid made by: Constructed in the Molecular Genetics Thalassemia Department by Basma Naiisseh using the following plasmids from Addgene: # 140002 and 140003, as well as # 112093.
Terms and licenses: Academic/Nonprofit Terms; Industry Terms: Not Available to Industry
How to cite: pCMV-T7-ABEmax-SpG was a gift from Carsten Lederer & Petros Patsali (Addgene plasmid # 195278 ; http://n2t.net/addgene:195278 ; RRID:Addgene_195278)
