[The description below was written by a language model from this plasmid's Addgene catalogue record and pLannotate feature annotations shown in this document.]
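Description:
pCMV-T7-ABEmax-SpG is an 8.8 kb mammalian expression plasmid built on a pCMV backbone that encodes a human codon-optimized adenine base editor, ABEmax(7.10), fused to the SpG variant of Streptococcus pyogenes Cas9. It is propagated in E. coli as a high-copy plasmid through a ColE1/pUC-type origin and selected with ampicillin via the β-lactamase gene. Remnants of a lac promoter/operator region, a lacI fragment, a pBluescript MCS fragment and a short SV40 promoter fragment are also annotated in the backbone, but these appear to be cloning vestiges rather than functional parts of the design.

The roughly 5.4 kb insert sits downstream of the CMV enhancer and immediate early promoter, with a T7 promoter placed between the CMV promoter and the coding sequence, and is terminated by the bovine growth hormone polyadenylation signal. The open reading frame begins with two tandem copies of E. coli tadA-derived deaminase, the arrangement characteristic of the ABE7.10 architecture. These are followed by Cas9 sequence annotated as an N-terminal portion carrying the D10A mutation and a C-terminal portion, consistent with a nickase-type Cas9 that directs A-to-G conversion at guide RNA-specified sites. SpG is an engineered variant with relaxed PAM requirements, which broadens the range of targetable sites, although the feature table does not annotate the specific substitutions.

The construct derives from a parental plasmid that carried a P2A-EGFP reporter, which has been removed here. According to the record, its purpose is to allow in vitro transcription of the base editor from the T7 promoter without EGFP, yielding editor mRNA, while the CMV promoter still permits direct expression after transfection of mammalian cells. No guide RNA cassette is annotated, so the guide must be supplied separately.
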