Features (pLannotate 1.2.2; 18 found; start..end, strand, type, name):
    115..318     +  promoter       CMV promoter: human cytomegalovirus (CMV) immediate early promoter
    360..378     +  promoter       T7 promoter: promoter for bacteriophage T7 RNA polymerase
    449..925     +  CDS            tadA: TADA_ECOLI - Also known as yfhC. Experimental evidence at protein level: Swiss-Prot protein existence level 1. Catalyzes the deamination of adenosine to inosine at the wobble position 34 of tRNA(Arg2). Essential for cell viability. From Escherichia coli (strain K12).
   1046..1537    +  CDS            tadA: TADA_ECOLI - Also known as yfhC. Experimental evidence at protein level: Swiss-Prot protein existence level 1. Catalyzes the deamination of adenosine to inosine at the wobble position 34 of tRNA(Arg2). Essential for cell viability. From Escherichia coli (strain K12).
   1637..3238    +  CDS            dCas9(N): N-terminal portion of catalytically inactive Streptococcus pyogenes dCas9 carrying the D10A mutation (Zetsche et al., 2015)
   3239..5733    +  CDS            Cas9(C) (fragment): C-terminal portion of Streptococcus pyogenes Cas9 (Zetsche et al., 2015)
   5855..6079    +  polyA_signal   bGH poly(A) signal: bovine growth hormone polyadenylation signal
   6083..6104    +  promoter       SV40 promoter (fragment): SV40 enhancer and early promoter
   6109..6125    +  misc_feature   MCS (fragment): pBluescript multiple cloning site
   6174..6190    -  protein_bind   lac operator: The lac repressor binds to the lac operator to inhibit transcription in E. coli. This inhibition can be relieved by adding lactose or isopropyl-β-D-thiogalactopyranoside (IPTG). lac repressor encoded by lacI
   6198..6228    -  promoter       lac promoter: promoter for the E. coli lac operon
   6243..6264    -  protein_bind   CAP binding site: CAP binding activates transcription in the presence of cAMP. E. coli catabolite activator protein
   6277..6369    -  CDS            lacI (fragment): lac repressor; lacI; The lac repressor binds to the lac operator to inhibit transcription in E. coli. This inhibition can be relieved by adding lactose or isopropyl-β-D-thiogalactopyranoside (IPTG).
   6552..7140    -  rep_origin     ori: high-copy-number ColE1/pMB1/pBR322/pUC origin of replication
   7311..8171    -  CDS            AmpR: β-lactamase; bla; confers resistance to ampicillin, carbenicillin, and related antibiotics
   8172..8276    -  promoter       AmpR promoter: bla
   8347..8391    -  misc_feature   bom (fragment): basis of mobility region from pBR322
   8546..114     +  enhancer       CMV enhancer (across the origin): human cytomegalovirus immediate early enhancer
>Addgene plasmid #195278 | pCMV-T7-ABEmax-SpG | addgene full sequence | sequence record 394868 | Addgene NGS Result
CCTATTGACGTCAATGACGGTAAATGGCCCGCCTGGCATTATGCCCAGTACATGACCTTATGGGACTTTC
CTACTTGGCAGTACATCTACGTATTAGTCATCGCTATTACCATGGTGATGCGGTTTTGGCAGTACATCAA
TGGGCGTGGATAGCGGTTTGACTCACGGGGATTTCCAAGTCTCCACCCCATTGACGTCAATGGGAGTTTG
TTTTGGCACCAAAATCAACGGGACTTTCCAAAATGTCGTAACAACTCCGCCCCATTGACGCAAATGGGCG
GTAGGCGTGTACGGTGGGAGGTCTATATAAGCAGAGCTGGTTTAGTGAACCGTCAGATCCGCTAGAGATC
CGCGGCCGCTAATACGACTCACTATAGGGAGAGCCGCCACCATGAAACGGACAGCCGACGGAAGCGAGTT
CGAGTCACCAAAGAAGAAGCGGAAAGTCTCTGAAGTCGAGTTTAGCCACGAGTATTGGATGAGGCACGCA
CTGACCCTGGCAAAGCGAGCATGGGATGAAAGAGAAGTCCCCGTGGGCGCCGTGCTGGTGCACAACAATA
GAGTGATCGGAGAGGGATGGAACAGGCCAATCGGCCGCCACGACCCTACCGCACACGCAGAGATCATGGC
ACTGAGGCAGGGAGGCCTGGTCATGCAGAATTACCGCCTGATCGATGCCACCCTGTATGTGACACTGGAG
CCATGCGTGATGTGCGCAGGAGCAATGATCCACAGCAGGATCGGAAGAGTGGTGTTCGGAGCACGGGACG
CCAAGACCGGCGCAGCAGGCTCCCTGATGGATGTGCTGCACCACCCCGGCATGAACCACCGGGTGGAGAT
CACAGAGGGAATCCTGGCAGACGAGTGCGCCGCCCTGCTGAGCGATTTCTTTAGAATGCGGAGACAGGAG
ATCAAGGCCCAGAAGAAGGCACAGAGCTCCACCGACTCTGGAGGATCTAGCGGAGGATCCTCTGGAAGCG
AGACACCAGGCACAAGCGAGTCCGCCACACCAGAGAGCTCCGGCGGCTCCTCCGGAGGATCCTCTGAGGT
GGAGTTTTCCCACGAGTACTGGATGAGACATGCCCTGACCCTGGCCAAGAGGGCACGCGATGAGAGGGAG
GTGCCTGTGGGAGCCGTGCTGGTGCTGAACAATAGAGTGATCGGCGAGGGCTGGAACAGAGCCATCGGCC
TGCACGACCCAACAGCCCATGCCGAAATTATGGCCCTGAGACAGGGCGGCCTGGTCATGCAGAACTACAG
ACTGATTGACGCCACCCTGTACGTGACATTCGAGCCTTGCGTGATGTGCGCCGGCGCCATGATCCACTCT
AGGATCGGCCGCGTGGTGTTTGGCGTGAGGAACGCAAAAACCGGCGCCGCAGGCTCCCTGATGGACGTGC
TGCACTACCCCGGCATGAATCACCGCGTCGAAATTACCGAGGGAATCCTGGCAGATGAATGTGCCGCCCT
GCTGTGCTATTTCTTTCGGATGCCTAGACAGGTGTTCAATGCTCAGAAGAAGGCCCAGAGCTCCACCGAC
TCCGGAGGATCTAGCGGAGGCTCCTCTGGCTCTGAGACACCTGGCACAAGCGAGAGCGCAACACCTGAAA
GCAGCGGGGGCAGCAGCGGGGGGTCAGACAAGAAGTACAGCATCGGCCTGGCCATCGGCACCAACTCTGT
GGGCTGGGCCGTGATCACCGACGAGTACAAGGTGCCCAGCAAGAAATTCAAGGTGCTGGGCAACACCGAC
CGGCACAGCATCAAGAAGAACCTGATCGGAGCCCTGCTGTTCGACAGCGGCGAAACAGCCGAGGCCACCC
GGCTGAAGAGAACCGCCAGAAGAAGATACACCAGACGGAAGAACCGGATCTGCTATCTGCAAGAGATCTT
CAGCAACGAGATGGCCAAGGTGGACGACAGCTTCTTCCACAGACTGGAAGAGTCCTTCCTGGTGGAAGAG
GATAAGAAGCACGAGCGGCACCCCATCTTCGGCAACATCGTGGACGAGGTGGCCTACCACGAGAAGTACC
CCACCATCTACCACCTGAGAAAGAAACTGGTGGACAGCACCGACAAGGCCGACCTGCGGCTGATCTATCT
GGCCCTGGCCCACATGATCAAGTTCCGGGGCCACTTCCTGATCGAGGGCGACCTGAACCCCGACAACAGC
GACGTGGACAAGCTGTTCATCCAGCTGGTGCAGACCTACAACCAGCTGTTCGAGGAAAACCCCATCAACG
CCAGCGGCGTGGACGCCAAGGCCATCCTGTCTGCCAGACTGAGCAAGAGCAGACGGCTGGAAAATCTGAT
CGCCCAGCTGCCCGGCGAGAAGAAGAATGGCCTGTTCGGAAACCTGATTGCCCTGAGCCTGGGCCTGACC
CCCAACTTCAAGAGCAACTTCGACCTGGCCGAGGATGCCAAACTGCAGCTGAGCAAGGACACCTACGACG
ACGACCTGGACAACCTGCTGGCCCAGATCGGCGACCAGTACGCCGACCTGTTTCTGGCCGCCAAGAACCT
GTCCGACGCCATCCTGCTGAGCGACATCCTGAGAGTGAACACCGAGATCACCAAGGCCCCCCTGAGCGCC
TCTATGATCAAGAGATACGACGAGCACCACCAGGACCTGACCCTGCTGAAAGCTCTCGTGCGGCAGCAGC
TGCCTGAGAAGTACAAAGAGATTTTCTTCGACCAGAGCAAGAACGGCTACGCCGGCTACATTGACGGCGG
AGCCAGCCAGGAAGAGTTCTACAAGTTCATCAAGCCCATCCTGGAAAAGATGGACGGCACCGAGGAACTG
CTCGTGAAGCTGAACAGAGAGGACCTGCTGCGGAAGCAGCGGACCTTCGACAACGGCAGCATCCCCCACC
AGATCCACCTGGGAGAGCTGCACGCCATTCTGCGGCGGCAGGAAGATTTTTACCCATTCCTGAAGGACAA
CCGGGAAAAGATCGAGAAGATCCTGACCTTCCGCATCCCCTACTACGTGGGCCCTCTGGCCAGGGGAAAC
AGCAGATTCGCCTGGATGACCAGAAAGAGCGAGGAAACCATCACCCCCTGGAACTTCGAGGAAGTGGTGG
ACAAGGGCGCTTCCGCCCAGAGCTTCATCGAGCGGATGACCAACTTCGATAAGAACCTGCCCAACGAGAA
GGTGCTGCCCAAGCACAGCCTGCTGTACGAGTACTTCACCGTGTATAACGAGCTGACCAAAGTGAAATAC
GTGACCGAGGGAATGAGAAAGCCCGCCTTCCTGAGCGGCGAGCAGAAAAAGGCCATCGTGGACCTGCTGT
TCAAGACCAACCGGAAAGTGACCGTGAAGCAGCTGAAAGAGGACTACTTCAAGAAAATCGAGTGCTTCGA
CTCCGTGGAAATCTCCGGCGTGGAAGATCGGTTCAACGCCTCCCTGGGCACATACCACGATCTGCTGAAA
ATTATCAAGGACAAGGACTTCCTGGACAATGAGGAAAACGAGGACATTCTGGAAGATATCGTGCTGACCC
TGACACTGTTTGAGGACAGAGAGATGATCGAGGAACGGCTGAAAACCTATGCCCACCTGTTCGACGACAA
AGTGATGAAGCAGCTGAAGCGGCGGAGATACACCGGCTGGGGCAGGCTGAGCCGGAAGCTGATCAACGGC
ATCCGGGACAAGCAGTCCGGCAAGACAATCCTGGATTTCCTGAAGTCCGACGGCTTCGCCAACAGAAACT
TCATGCAGCTGATCCACGACGACAGCCTGACCTTTAAAGAGGACATCCAGAAAGCCCAGGTGTCCGGCCA
GGGCGATAGCCTGCACGAGCACATTGCCAATCTGGCCGGCAGCCCCGCCATTAAGAAGGGCATCCTGCAG
ACAGTGAAGGTGGTGGACGAGCTCGTGAAAGTGATGGGCCGGCACAAGCCCGAGAACATCGTGATCGAAA
TGGCCAGAGAGAACCAGACCACCCAGAAGGGACAGAAGAACAGCCGCGAGAGAATGAAGCGGATCGAAGA
GGGCATCAAAGAGCTGGGCAGCCAGATCCTGAAAGAACACCCCGTGGAAAACACCCAGCTGCAGAACGAG
AAGCTGTACCTGTACTACCTGCAGAATGGGCGGGATATGTACGTGGACCAGGAACTGGACATCAACCGGC
TGTCCGACTACGATGTGGACCATATCGTGCCTCAGAGCTTTCTGAAGGACGACTCCATCGACAACAAGGT
GCTGACCAGAAGCGACAAGAACCGGGGCAAGAGCGACAACGTGCCCTCCGAAGAGGTCGTGAAGAAGATG
AAGAACTACTGGCGGCAGCTGCTGAACGCCAAGCTGATTACCCAGAGAAAGTTCGACAATCTGACCAAGG
CCGAGAGAGGCGGCCTGAGCGAACTGGATAAGGCCGGCTTCATCAAGAGACAGCTGGTGGAAACCCGGCA
GATCACAAAGCACGTGGCACAGATCCTGGACTCCCGGATGAACACTAAGTACGACGAGAATGACAAGCTG
ATCCGGGAAGTGAAAGTGATCACCCTGAAGTCCAAGCTGGTGTCCGATTTCCGGAAGGATTTCCAGTTTT
ACAAAGTGCGCGAGATCAACAACTACCACCACGCCCACGACGCCTACCTGAACGCCGTCGTGGGAACCGC
CCTGATCAAAAAGTACCCTAAGCTGGAAAGCGAGTTCGTGTACGGCGACTACAAGGTGTACGACGTGCGG
AAGATGATCGCCAAGAGCGAGCAGGAAATCGGCAAGGCTACCGCCAAGTACTTCTTCTACAGCAACATCA
TGAACTTTTTCAAGACCGAGATTACCCTGGCCAACGGCGAGATCCGGAAGCGGCCTCTGATCGAGACAAA
CGGCGAAACCGGGGAGATCGTGTGGGATAAGGGCCGGGATTTTGCCACCGTGCGGAAAGTGCTGAGCATG
CCCCAAGTGAATATCGTGAAAAAGACCGAGGTGCAGACAGGCGGCTTCAGCAAAGAGTCTATCCTGCCCA
AGAGGAACAGCGATAAGCTGATCGCCAGAAAGAAGGACTGGGACCCTAAGAAGTACGGCGGCTTCCTGTG
GCCCACCGTGGCCTATTCTGTGCTGGTGGTGGCCAAAGTGGAAAAGGGCAAGTCCAAGAAACTGAAGAGT
GTGAAAGAGCTGCTGGGGATCACCATCATGGAAAGAAGCAGCTTCGAGAAGAATCCCATCGACTTTCTGG
AAGCCAAGGGCTACAAAGAAGTGAAAAAGGACCTGATCATCAAGCTGCCTAAGTACTCCCTGTTCGAGCT
GGAAAACGGCCGGAAGAGAATGCTGGCCTCTGCCAAGCAGCTGCAGAAGGGAAACGAACTGGCCCTGCCC
TCCAAATATGTGAACTTCCTGTACCTGGCCAGCCACTATGAGAAGCTGAAGGGCTCCCCCGAGGATAATG
AGCAGAAACAGCTGTTTGTGGAACAGCACAAGCACTACCTGGACGAGATCATCGAGCAGATCAGCGAGTT
CTCCAAGAGAGTGATCCTGGCCGACGCTAATCTGGACAAAGTGCTGTCCGCCTACAACAAGCACCGGGAT
AAGCCCATCAGAGAGCAGGCCGAGAATATCATCCACCTGTTTACCCTGACCAATCTGGGAGCCCCTGCCG
CCTTCAAGTACTTTGACACCACCATCGACCGGAAGCAGTACAGAAGCACCAAAGAGGTGCTGGACGCCAC
CCTGATCCACCAGAGCATCACCGGCCTGTACGAGACACGGATCGACCTGTCTCAGCTGGGAGGTGACTCT
GGCGGCTCAAAAAGAACCGCCGACGGCAGCGAATTCGAGCCCAAGAAGAAGAGGAAAGTCTAACCGGTCA
TCATCACCATCACCATTGAGTTTAAACCCGCTGATCAGCCTCGACTGTGCCTTCTAGTTGCCAGCCATCT
GTTGTTTGCCCCTCCCCCGTGCCTTCCTTGACCCTGGAAGGTGCCACTCCCACTGTCCTTTCCTAATAAA
ATGAGGAAATTGCATCGCATTGTCTGAGTAGGTGTCATTCTATTCTGGGGGGTGGGGTGGGGCAGGACAG
CAAGGGGGAGGATTGGGAAGACAATAGCAGGCATGCTGGGGATGCGGTGGGCTCTATGGCTTCTGAGGCG
GAAAGAACCAGCTGGGGCTCGATACCGTCGACCTCTAGCTAGAGCTTGGCGTAATCATGGTCATAGCTGT
TTCCTGTGTGAAATTGTTATCCGCTCACAATTCCACACAACATACGAGCCGGAAGCATAAAGTGTAAAGC
CTAGGGTGCCTAATGAGTGAGCTAACTCACATTAATTGCGTTGCGCTCACTGCCCGCTTTCCAGTCGGGA
AACCTGTCGTGCCAGCTGCATTAATGAATCGGCCAACGCGCGGGGAGAGGCGGTTTGCGTATTGGGCGCT
CTTCCGCTTCCTCGCTCACTGACTCGCTGCGCTCGGTCGTTCGGCTGCGGCGAGCGGTATCAGCTCACTC
AAAGGCGGTAATACGGTTATCCACAGAATCAGGGGATAACGCAGGAAAGAACATGTGAGCAAAAGGCCAG
CAAAAGGCCAGGAACCGTAAAAAGGCCGCGTTGCTGGCGTTTTTCCATAGGCTCCGCCCCCCTGACGAGC
ATCACAAAAATCGACGCTCAAGTCAGAGGTGGCGAAACCCGACAGGACTATAAAGATACCAGGCGTTTCC
CCCTGGAAGCTCCCTCGTGCGCTCTCCTGTTCCGACCCTGCCGCTTACCGGATACCTGTCCGCCTTTCTC
CCTTCGGGAAGCGTGGCGCTTTCTCATAGCTCACGCTGTAGGTATCTCAGTTCGGTGTAGGTCGTTCGCT
CCAAGCTGGGCTGTGTGCACGAACCCCCCGTTCAGCCCGACCGCTGCGCCTTATCCGGTAACTATCGTCT
TGAGTCCAACCCGGTAAGACACGACTTATCGCCACTGGCAGCAGCCACTGGTAACAGGATTAGCAGAGCG
AGGTATGTAGGCGGTGCTACAGAGTTCTTGAAGTGGTGGCCTAACTACGGCTACACTAGAAGAACAGTAT
TTGGTATCTGCGCTCTGCTGAAGCCAGTTACCTTCGGAAAAAGAGTTGGTAGCTCTTGATCCGGCAAACA
AACCACCGCTGGTAGCGGTGGTTTTTTTGTTTGCAAGCAGCAGATTACGCGCAGAAAAAAAGGATCTCAA
GAAGATCCTTTGATCTTTTCTACGGGGTCTGACACTCAGTGGAACGAAAACTCACGTTAAGGGATTTTGG
TCATGAGATTATCAAAAAGGATCTTCACCTAGATCCTTTTAAATTAAAAATGAAGTTTTAAATCAATCTA
AAGTATATATGAGTAAACTTGGTCTGACAGTTACCAATGCTTAATCAGTGAGGCACCTATCTCAGCGATC
TGTCTATTTCGTTCATCCATAGTTGCCTGACTCCCCGTCGTGTAGATAACTACGATACGGGAGGGCTTAC
CATCTGGCCCCAGTGCTGCAATGATACCGCGAGACCCACGCTCACCGGCTCCAGATTTATCAGCAATAAA
CCAGCCAGCCGGAAGGGCCGAGCGCAGAAGTGGTCCTGCAACTTTATCCGCCTCCATCCAGTCTATTAAT
TGTTGCCGGGAAGCTAGAGTAAGTAGTTCGCCAGTTAATAGTTTGCGCAACGTTGTTGCCATTGCTACAG
GCATCGTGGTGTCACGCTCGTCGTTTGGTATGGCTTCATTCAGCTCCGGTTCCCAACGATCAAGGCGAGT
TACATGATCCCCCATGTTGTGCAAAAAAGCGGTTAGCTCCTTCGGTCCTCCGATCGTTGTCAGAAGTAAG
TTGGCCGCAGTGTTATCACTCATGGTTATGGCAGCACTGCATAATTCTCTTACTGTCATGCCATCCGTAA
GATGCTTTTCTGTGACTGGTGAGTACTCAACCAAGTCATTCTGAGAATAGTGTATGCGGCGACCGAGTTG
CTCTTGCCCGGCGTCAATACGGGATAATACCGCGCCACATAGCAGAACTTTAAAAGTGCTCATCATTGGA
AAACGTTCTTCGGGGCGAAAACTCTCAAGGATCTTACCGCTGTTGAGATCCAGTTCGATGTAACCCACTC
GTGCACCCAACTGATCTTCAGCATCTTTTACTTTCACCAGCGTTTCTGGGTGAGCAAAAACAGGAAGGCA
AAATGCCGCAAAAAAGGGAATAAGGGCGACACGGAAATGTTGAATACTCATACTCTTCCTTTTTCAATAT
TATTGAAGCATTTATCAGGGTTATTGTCTCATGAGCGGATACATATTTGAATGTATTTAGAAAAATAAAC
AAATAGGGGTTCCGCGCACATTTCCCCGAAAAGTGCCACCTGACGTCGACGGATCGGGAGATCGATCTCC
CGATCCCCTAGGGTCGACTCTCAGTACAATCTGCTCTGATGCCGCATAGTTAAGCCAGTATCTGCTCCCT
GCTTGTGTGTTGGAGGTCGCTGAGTAGTGCGCGAGCAAAATTTAAGCTACAACAAGGCAAGGCTTGACCG
ACAATTGCATGAAGAATCTGCTTAGGGTTAGGCGTTTTGCGCTGCTTCGCGATGTACGGGCCAGATATAC
GCGTTGACATTGATTATTGACTAGTTATTAATAGTAATCAATTACGGGGTCATTAGTTCATAGCCCATAT
ATGGAGTTCCGCGTTACATAACTTACGGTAAATGGCCCGCCTGGCTGACCGCCCAACGACCCCCGCCCAT
TGACGTCAATAATGACGTATGTTCCCATAGTAACGCCAATAGGGACTTTCCATTGACGTCAATGGGTGGA
GTATTTACGGTAAACTGCCCACTTGGCAGTACATCAAGTGTATCATATGCCAAGTACGCCC
